>Addgene plasmid #147660 | pAc5.1B-EGFP-DmPAN3-L676EG683EK717SD721SH725S_U | depositor full sequence | sequence record 290107 | Full Sequence
CTTCAAGGAATTAATTCTATATTCTAAAAACACAAATGATACTTCTAAAAAAAATCATGAATGGCATCAA
CTCTGAATCAAATCTTTGCAGATGCACCTACTTCTCATTTCCACTGTCACATCATTTTTCCAGATCTCGC
TGCCTGTTATGTGGCCCACAAACCAAGACACGTTTTATGGCCATTAAAGCTGGCTGATCGTCGCCAAACA
CCAAATACATATCAATATGTACATTCGAGAAAGAAGCGATCAAAGAAGCGTCTTCGGGCGAGTAGGAGAA
TGCGGAGGAGAAGGAGAACGAGCTGATCTAGTATCTCTCCACAATCCAATGCCAACTGACCAACTGGCCA
TATTCGGAGCAATTTGAAGCCAATTTCCATCGCCTGGCGATCGCTCCATTCTTGGCTATATGTTTTTCAC
CGTTCCCGGGGCCATTTTCAAAGACTCGTCGGTAAGATAAGATTGTGTCACTCGCTGTCTCTCTTCATTT
GTCGAAGAATGCTGAGGAATTTCGCGATGACGTCGGCGAGTATTTTGAAGAATGAGAATAATTTGTATTT
ATACGAAAATCAGTTAGTGGAATTTTCTACAAAAACATGTTATCTATAGATAATTTTGTTGCAAAATATG
TTGACTATGACAAAGATTGTATGTATATACCTTTAATGTATTCTCATTTTCTTATGTATTTATAATGGCA
ATGATGATACTGATGATATTTTAAGATGATGCCAGACCACAGGCTGATTTCTGCGTCTTTTGCCGAACGC
AGTGCATGTGCGGTTGTTGTTTTTTGGAATAGTTTCAATTTTCGGACTGTCCGCTTTGATTTCAGTTTCT
TGGCTTATTCAAAAAGCAAAGTAAAGCCAAAAAAGCGAGATGGCAATACCAAATGCGGCAAAACGGTAGT
GGAAGGAAAGGGGTGCGGGGCAGCGGAAGGAAGGGTGGGGCGGGGCGTGGCGGGGTCTGTGGCTGGGCGC
GACGTCACCGACGTTGGAGCCACTCCTTTGACCATGTGTGCGTGTGTGTATTATTCGTGTCTCGCCACTC
GCCGGTTGTTTTTTTCTTTTTATCTCGCTCTCTCTAGCGCCATCTCGTACGCATGCTCAACGCACCGCAT
GTTGCCGTGTCCTTTATGCGTCATTTTGGCTCGAAATAGGCAATTATTTAAACAAAGATTAGTCAACGAA
AACGCTAAAATAAATAAGTCTACAATATGGTTACTTATTGCCATGTGTGTGCAGCCAACGATAGCAACAA
AAGCAACAACACAGTGGCTTTCCCTCTTTCACTTTTTGTTTGCAAGCGCGTGCGAGCAAGACGGCACGAC
CGGCAAACGCAATTACGCTGACAAAGAGCAGACGAAGTTTTGGCCGAAAAACATCAAGGCGCCTGATACG
AATGCATTTGCAATAACAATTGCGATATTTAATATTGTTTATGAAGCTGTTTGACTTCAAAACACACAAA
AAAAAAAATAAAACAAATTATTTGAAAGAGAATTAGGAATCGGACAGCTTATCGTTACGGGCTAACAGCA
CACCGAGACGAAATAGCTTACCTGACGTCACAGCCTCTGGAAGAACTGCCGCCAAGCAGAGAGAGAGAGA
AAAAGAGGGAGAGCAGCTTAGACCGCATGTGCTTGTGTGTGAGGCGTCTCTCTCTTCGTCTCCTGTTTGC
GCAAACGCATAGACTGCACTGAGAAAATCGATTACCTATTTTTTATGAATGAATATTTGCACTATTACTA
TTCAAAACTATTAAGATAGCAATCACATTCAATAGCCAAATACTATACCACCTGAGCGATGCAACGAAAT
GATCAATTTGAGCAAAAATGCTGCATATTTAGGACGGCATCATTATAGAAATGCTTCTTGCTGTGTACTT
TTCTCTCGTCTGGCAGCTGTTTCGCCGTTATTGTTAAAACCGGCTTAAGTTAGGTGTGTTTTCTACGACT
AGTGATGCCCCTACTAGAAGATGTGTGTTGCACAAATGTCCCTGAATAACCAATTTGAAGTGCAGATAGC
AGTAAACGTAAGCTAATATGAATATTATTTAACTGTAATGTTTTAATATCGCTGGACATTACTAATAAAC
CCACTATAAACACATGTACATATGTATGTTTTGGCATACAATGAGTAGTTGGGGAAAAAATGTGTAAAAG
CACCGTGACCATCACAGCATAAAGATAACCAGCTGAAGTATCGAATATGAGTAACCCCCAAATTGAATCA
CATGCCGCAACTGATAGGACCCATGGAAGTACACTCTTCATGGCGATATACAAGACACACACAAGCACGA
ACACCCAGTTGCGGAGGAAATTCTCCGTAAATGAAAACCCAATCGGCGAACAATTCATACCCATATATGG
TAAAAGTTTTGAACGCGACTTGAGAGCGGAGAGCATTGCGGCTGATAAGGTTTTAGCGCTAAGCGGGCTT
TATAAAACGGGCTGCGGGACCAGTTTTCATATCACTACCGTTTGAGTTCTTGTGCTGTGTGGATACTCCT
CCCGACACAAAGCCGCTCCATCAGCCAGCAGTCGTCTAATCCAGAGACCCCGGATCGGGGTACCAACATG
GTGAGCAAGGGCGAGGAGCTGTTCACCGGGGTGGTGCCCATCCTGGTCGAGCTGGACGGCGACGTAAACG
GCCACAAGTTCAGCGTGTCCGGCGAGGGCGAGGGCGATGCCACCTACGGCAAGCTGACCCTGAAGTTCAT
CTGCACCACCGGCAAGCTGCCCGTGCCCTGGCCCACCCTCGTGACCACCCTGACCTACGGCGTGCAGTGC
TTCAGCCGCTACCCCGACCACATGAAGCAGCACGACTTCTTCAAGTCCGCCATGCCCGAAGGCTACGTCC
AGGAGCGCACCATCTTCTTCAAGGACGACGGCAACTACAAGACCCGCGCCGAGGTGAAGTTCGAGGGCGA
CACCCTGGTGAACCGCATCGAGCTGAAGGGCATCGACTTCAAGGAGGACGGCAACATCCTGGGGCACAAG
CTGGAGTACAACTACAACAGCCACAACGTCTATATCATGGCCGACAAGCAGAAGAACGGCATCAAGGTGA
ACTTCAAGATCCGCCACAACATCGAGGACGGCAGCGTGCAGCTCGCCGACCACTACCAGCAGAACACCCC
CATCGGCGACGGCCCCGTGCTGCTGCCCGACAACCACTACCTGAGCACCCAGTCCGCCCTGAGCAAAGAC
CCCAACGAGAAGCGCGATCACATGGTCCTGCTGGAGTTCGTGACCGCCGCCGGGATCACTCTCGGCATGG
ACGAGCTGTACAAGCCAAGCTTGAATTCTATGTGCTCGACTTATGGACTCTTATCTTTTGAGTTTTCAGA
TACGGCTGCTATGGATCCAATTTTCTTCTCGCCAACGAATGGAATACCGTCAGAGAGTAAACTCGCCACT
TATATGAATCGACAGAATGTCGCCACACCGAGCGGTTATGGGCTGAATAACGGGTTCTCACTACTTAATT
TGGATTCGCCCCTAAATAAAAAGTCCCAGGTCACGCCGCAGTCGCCCGAGTTCATTCCAACGCGCCTTGG
CTCGACGCCCAACTTCTATGCACCATATCACAACGCGCCCATGCAATTAAGTAATGGGCTCAATGGCGTC
AATGGGTTAACAGCCGCCGCAGCAGCAGCAGCAGCAGCCGCCGCCGCCGCCGCAGCAGCAGTTCCCTCCT
CCACGTCATCGGCGTCCTCCGCCTCGGTGACCATCAGCAAAACGGCCAACGGTGGCGCCTCCATGCTCGC
CCTGCAAAAGACCGCATCCATCGCCTCTGTAACCATCGCACAACAGCAGCCACAGCATCCACAGAAACAG
CAACAGCATCCGCCGTCGGTGGGCGGAGGAGCTGTGTCCGCCGCCTCCGCCCCCATTGCCATTAGTGGCG
CTCCACCGAATCCCGCCGCAGCTCCGTTCGTCAGCAGCATGTCCGCTCAGACGCCGCTCAAGGGGAGGGG
CGCCATGATGCGCCAGGAATCACCAACGGCAGCCATGATTTCGGGCGCAGGGCCAGGTGAGAAGTCGCCA
CCGCACGGGATGACGCCGCACGGAGCATCGCCCATACCATCAGCGCTGCCCACCAGCGTGCACCAGGAGA
ACGTAGGCGGCACCATATACTTCTATCCGACTGCCAACGCACAGAACAGCCAGCCCGTCGTCAATTCCAT
GGTGGTGGATGGAACGCATCCGGCTCTCCATGGCGTGAGTGCTGTGGCGCCGATGAGTGCGGGCGTTCCG
GCGGCCATGATGTACACGGGGCATGTGTATCCGGGACCGTCCTCCAACGTGGTCACCATGCAGCCAAAGA
CGCTGCTGGAGTCGGCCTTCTTTATGCCCGACGAGATGCGCGCCGAAGTCCTCGCCCGCAACGAGATCTC
TAACCTGATCATGGACGCAGCGGAGGCTGCGCAGCACGCTCTACCGCTGGAGGTGGAGAACTACCATGCC
CTGTATCCACTGGAACCGCCGGCGCAGCCGTTGCACGCCAAGCTCACGTTCCCCGCCACCACTTATAGGG
CCACGCACAACACGACGGGCTACAAGTACTGCCTGCGAAGAATACATGGTTTCCGCCTGCAGTCGACCAA
GTGCATGACGCTGGTGGAGATGTGGAAGAAGCTGCAGCACACGAATGTGGTACAACTGCGTGAGGTGTTC
ACGACGAAAGCATTTGGTGATAACTCTTTAGTATTAGTGTACGACTATCATCCCGGCTCACAAACATTAC
TGGCCAAATACTTCACTCCGGCGCCAGAGACCAACGGGTACACTGATCCATTCCAAGGCGAGGCCCGCCC
CTTCAGTCATAAGAGTAACATGCAGCGAACGAGCAATGGACCGCTGCTACCGGAGGCCACCATCTGGTCG
ATCATCATGCAGCTGACCGCCGGCTTAAAAGCCATCCACCATGCCGGTCTTGCCTGCAAGGTTCTGGATC
CCACAAAGATTATAGTGACGGGCAAGCGTGTACGGTTTAGCTCATGCTGCATTTCGGATATAACGCAATT
CGATCCGAATGCATCCAATCCCTTGGCGCTGGTTAATATGCATCAGCAGGACGATCTGACCGCTTTGGGT
CGCTTAGTATTAGCTTTGGCCTGCCGCTGTCTTCAATCCGTGCAACGCGACAATGTCCAGTCCAGCATCG
ATATGGTCACGCGAAACTACTCCACCGATCTGCGAAACTTTATTGTTTACCTCTTCACCACCAATAATCG
TCGCTCCGTGACCGACCTGATGCCGATGATTGGTGCCCGCTTCTATACGCAACTGGATGCACTGCAGAGC
AAAATTGATATGCAGGAGGACGAGGAAGCCAAGGAGATGGAGAACGAGCGGTTATATCGCATTTTGGTCA
AACTTAATAGCATCAACGAGCGACCCGACTTTAATCTGGACTGCACTTGGTCTGAGACTGGTGATAGATA
CATGTTGTCATTATTCCGTTCTTATTTGTTCTCTTCCGTCACTGAGGATGGCCGGCCCTGGCTAGATCAC
GCACACATTGTACAATGCCTCAACAAGCTGGATGCTGGCTCCATAGAGCGCGTGCAACTGATGTCCCGCG
ACGAGCAATCGGTACTCATCGTCTCCTATGCTGAACTCAAGAATTGTCTGGAGAACGCCTTCTCCGAACT
GATGTCAAGTGCGGCCAACTGAGCGGCCGCTCGAGTCTAGAGGGCCCGCGGTTCGAAGGTAAGCCTATCC
CTAACCCTCTCCTCGGTCTCGATTCTACGCGTACCGGTCATCATCACCATCACCATTGAGTTTAAACCCG
CTGATCAGCCTCGACTGTGCCTTCTAAGGCCTGAGCTCGCTGATCAGCCTCGATCGAGGATCCAGACATG
ATAAGATACATTGATGAGTTTGGACAAACCACAACTAGAATGCAGTGAAAAAAATGCTTTATTTGTGAAA
TTTGTGATGCTATTGCTTTATTTGTAACCATTATAAGCTGCAATAAACAAGTTAACAACAACAATTGCAT
TCATTTTATGTTTCAGGTTCAGGGGGAGGTGTGGGAGGTTTTTTAAAGCAAGTAAAACCTCTACAAATGT
GGTATGGCTGATTATGATCAGTCGACCGATGCCCTTGAGAGCCTTCAACCCAGTCAGCTCCTTCCGGTGG
GCGCGGGGCATGACTATCGTCGCCGCACTTATGACTGTCTTCTTTATCATGCAACTCGTAGGACAGGTGC
CGGCAGCGCTCTGGGTCATTTTCGGCGAGGACCGCTTTCGCTGGAGCGCGACGATGATCGGCCTGTCGCT
TGCGGTATTCGGAATCTTGCACGCCCTCGCTCAAGCCTTCGTCACTGGTCCCGCCACCAAACGTTTCGGC
GAGAAGCAGGCCATTATCGCCGGCATGGCGGCCGACGCGCTGGGCTACGTCTTGCTGGCGTTCGCGACGC
GAGGCTGGATGGCCTTCCCCATTATGATTCTTCTCGCTTCCGGCGGCATCGGGATGCCCGCGTTGCAGGC
CATGCTGTCCAGGCAGGTAGATGACGACCATCAGGGACAGCTTCAAGGATCGCTCGCGGCTCTTACCAGC
CAGCAAAAGGCCAGGAACCGTAAAAAGGCCGCGTTGCTGGCGTTTTTCCATAGGCTCCGCCCCCCTGACG
AGCATCACAAAAATCGACGCTCAAGTCAGAGGTGGCGAAACCCGACAGGACTATAAAGATACCAGGCGTT
TCCCCCTGGAAGCTCCCTCGTGCGCTCTCCTGTTCCGACCCTGCCGCTTACCGGATACCTGTCCGCCTTT
CTCCCTTCGGGAAGCGTGGCGCTTTCTCAATGCTCACGCTGTAGGTATCTCAGTTCGGTGTAGGTCGTTC
GCTCCAAGCTGGGCTGTGTGCACGAACCCCCCGTTCAGCCCGACCGCTGCGCCTTATCCGGTAACTATCG
TCTTGAGTCCAACCCGGTAAGACACGACTTATCGCCACTGGCAGCAGCCACTGGTAACAGGATTAGCAGA
GCGAGGTATGTAGGCGGTGCTACAGAGTTCTTGAAGTGGTGGCCTAACTACGGCTACACTAGAAGGACAG
TATTTGGTATCTGCGCTCTGCTGAAGCCAGTTACCTTCGGAAAAAGAGTTGGTAGCTCTTGATCCGGCAA
ACAAACCACCGCTGGTAGCGGTGGTTTTTTTGTTTGCAAGCAGCAGATTACGCGCAGAAAAAAAGGATCT
CAAGAAGATCCTTTGATCTTTTCTACGGGGTCTGACGCTCAGTGGAACGAAAACTCACGTTAAGGGATTT
TGGTCATGAGATTATCAAAAAGGATCTTCACCTAGATCCTTTTAAATTAAAAATGAAGTTTTAAATCAAT
CTAAAGTATATATGAGTAAACTTGGTCTGACAGTTACCAATGCTTAATCAGTGAGGCACCTATCTCAGCG
ATCTGTCTATTTCGTTCATCCATAGTTGCCTGACTCCCCGTCGTGTAGATAACTACGATACGGGAGGGCT
TACCATCTGGCCCCAGTGCTGCAATGATACCGCGAGACCCACGCTCACCGGCTCCAGATTTATCAGCAAT
AAACCAGCCAGCCGGAAGGGCCGAGCGCAGAAGTGGTCCTGCAACTTTATCCGCCTCCATCCAGTCTATT
AATTGTTGCCGGGAAGCTAGAGTAAGTAGTTCGCCAGTTAATAGTTTGCGCAACGTTGTTGCCATTGCTG
CAGGCATCGTGGTGTCACGCTCGTCGTTTGGTATGGCTTCATTCAGCTCCGGTTCCCAACGATCAAGGCG
AGTTACATGATCCCCCATGTTGTGCAAAAAAGCGGTTAGCTCCTTCGGTCCTCCGATCGTTGTCAGAAGT
AAGTTGGCCGCAGTGTTATCACTCATGGTTATGGCAGCACTGCATAATTCTCTTACTGTCATGCCATCCG
TAAGATGCTTTTCTGTGACTGGTGAGTACTCAACCAAGTCATTCTGAGAATAGTGTATGCGGCGACCGAG
TTGCTCTTGCCCGGCGTCAACACGGGATAATACCGCGCCACATAGCAGAACTTTAAAAGTGCTCATCATT
GGAAAACGTTCTTCGGGGCGAAAACTCTCAAGGATCTTACCGCTGTTGAGATCCAGTTCGATGTAACCCA
CTCGTGCACCCAACTGATCTTCAGCATCTTTTACTTTCACCAGCGTTTCTGGGTGAGCAAAAACAGGAAG
GCAAAATGCCGCAAAAAAGGGAATAAGGGCGACACGGAAATGTTGAATACTCATACTCTTCCTTTTTCAA
TATTATTGAAGCATTTATCAGGGTTATTGTCTCATGAGCGGATACATATTTGAATGTATTTAGAAAAATA
AACAAATAGGGGTTCCGCGCACATTTCCCCGAAAAGTGCCACCTGACGTCTAAGAAACCATTATTATCAT
GACATTAACCTATAAAAATAGGCGTATCACGAGGCCCTTTCGT
Features (pLannotate 1.2.2; 10 found; start..end, strand, type, name):
     56..2568    +  promoter       Ac5 promoter: Drosophila melanogaster actin 5C promoter
   2588..3304    +  CDS            EGFP: EGFP is a basic (constitutively fluorescent) green fluorescent protein published in 1996, derived from Aequorea victoria. It is reported to be a rapidly-maturing weak dimer with moderate acid sensitivity.
   3320..5689    +  CDS            PAN3: PAN3_DROME - Experimental evidence at protein level: Swiss-Prot protein existence level 1. Regulatory subunit of the poly(A)-nuclease (PAN) deadenylation complex, one of two cytoplasmic mRNA deadenylases involved in general and miRNA-mediated mRNA turnover. PAN specifically shortens poly(A) tails of RNA and the activity is stimulated by poly(A)-binding protein (PABP). PAN deadenylation is followed by rapid degradation of the shortened mRNA tails by the CCR4-NOT complex. Deadenylated mRNAs are then degraded by two alternative mechanisms, namely exosome-mediated 3'-5' exonucleolytic degradation,
   5728..5769    +  CDS            V5 tag: epitope tag from simian virus 5
   5869..6003    -  polyA_signal   SV40 poly(A) signal: SV40 polyadenylation signal
   6026..6110    -  CDS            large T antigen (fragment): large T antigen from SV40 (simian virus 40)
   6111..6581    +  CDS            TcR (fragment): tetracycline efflux protein; tet; confers resistance to tetracycline
   6625..7213    -  rep_origin     ori: high-copy-number ColE1/pMB1/pBR322/pUC origin of replication
   7384..8244    -  CDS            AmpR: β-lactamase; bla; confers resistance to ampicillin, carbenicillin, and related antibiotics
   8245..8349    -  promoter       AmpR promoter: bla
