[The description below was written by a language model from this plasmid's Addgene catalogue record and pLannotate feature annotations shown in this document.]
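Description:
pAc5.1B-EGFP-DmPAN3-L676EG683EK717SD721SH725S_U is an 8,443 nt insect expression plasmid for producing an EGFP-tagged mutant of Drosophila melanogaster PAN3 (CG11486). The catalogue lists the backbone as unknown, although the name and the annotated parts point to a pAc5.1-type vector. It is propagated in E. coli through a ColE1/pUC-type origin and selected with ampicillin via the AmpR (β-lactamase) gene and its bla promoter. The feature annotation calls the origin high-copy, whereas the repository entry lists the plasmid as low copy. A tetracycline-resistance fragment and a short SV40 large T antigen fragment are also annotated; both are partial and appear to be backbone remnants rather than functional elements. No marker for selection in insect cells is annotated.

Expression is driven by the constitutive Drosophila actin 5C (Ac5) promoter. It is followed by an EGFP coding sequence and then, after a short gap, the PAN3 open reading frame, so the protein would carry an N-terminal EGFP tag. A V5 epitope tag is annotated downstream of PAN3, but the record does not show whether it is read in frame or excluded by a stop codon. An SV40 polyadenylation signal lies after the cassette and is annotated on the opposite strand.

PAN3 is the regulatory subunit of the PAN2-PAN3 deadenylase complex, which shortens mRNA poly(A) tails in general and miRNA-mediated mRNA turnover. The insert carries five substitutions: L676E, G683E, K717S, D721S and H725S. The record does not state what each one does. The associated study addressed the structural basis of PAN3 pseudokinase interactions with PAN2 and the GW182 proteins, so the construct was probably used to test those interactions. The depositor notes that the sequence may be theoretical or predicted.
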