Addgene plasmid #147660: pAc5.1B-EGFP-DmPAN3-L676EG683EK717SD721SH725S_U
Purpose: Insect Expression of DmPAN3-L676EG683EK717SD721SH725S
Depositing lab: Elisa Izaurralde. Depositing organization: Max Planck Institute for Developmental Biology. Publication: Structure of the PAN3 pseudokinase reveals the basis for interactions with the PAN2 deadenylase and the GW182 proteins. Christie M, Boland A, Huntzinger E, Weichenrieder O, Izaurralde E. Mol Cell. 2013 Aug 8;51(3):360-73. doi: 10.1016/j.molcel.2013.07.011. PubMed 23932717.
Backbone
  Vector backbone: Unknown
  Vector type: Insect Expression
Growth in bacteria
  Bacterial resistance: Ampicillin, 100 μg/mL
  Growth temperature: 37°C
  Growth strain: DH5alpha
  Copy number: Low Copy
Gene/Insert
  Gene/Insert name: DmPAN3-L676EG683EK717SD721SH725S
  Species: D. melanogaster (fly)
  Entrez Gene: CG11486 (a.k.a. Dmel_CG11486, Dmel\CG11486, PAN3)
  Cloning method: Unknown
Terms and licenses: Academic/Nonprofit Terms; Industry Terms: Not Available to Industry
Depositor comments: ORF extracted from the NCBI: LD14901 Plasmids from this collection were made available to the research community and donated after the lab closed. Please note that the sequence provided by the depositing laboratory may be theoretical/predicted or based on Sanger sequencing results. There may be discrepancies between sequencing results obtained by Addgene and the depositor sequence. If an Addgene verified sequence is not available, please contact before placing your order to request that our lab fully sequence the plasmid.
How to cite: pAc5.1B-EGFP-DmPAN3-L676EG683EK717SD721SH725S_U was a gift from Elisa Izaurralde (Addgene plasmid # 147660 ; http://n2t.net/addgene:147660 ; RRID:Addgene_147660)
